Addgene plasmid #43361: II-GATG
Depositing lab: Chad Cowan & Kiran Musunuru. Depositing organization: Harvard University. Publication: A TALEN Genome-Editing System for Generating Human Stem Cell-Based Disease Models. Ding Q, Lee YK, Schaefer EA, Peters DT, Veres A, Kim K, Kuperwasser N, Motola DL, Meissner TB, Hendriks WT, Trevisan M, Gupta RM, Moisan A, Banks E, Friesen M, Schinzel RT, Xia F, Tang A, Xia Y, Figueroa E, Wann A, Ahfeldt T, Daheron L, Zhang F, Rubin LL, Peng LF, Chung RT, Musunuru K, Cowan CA. Cell Stem Cell. 2012 Dec 12. pii: S1934-5909(12)00645-5. doi: 10.1016/j.stem.2012.11.011. PubMed 23246482.
Backbone
  Vector backbone: pCRII-TOPO
  Backbone manufacturer: Invitrogen
  Backbone size w/o insert (bp): 3973
  Vector type: Bacterial Cloning
Growth in bacteria
  Bacterial resistance: Ampicillin and Kanamycin, 100 & 50 μg/mL
  Growth temperature: 37°C
  Growth strain: Top10
  Copy number: High Copy
Gene/Insert
  Gene/Insert name: II-GATG
  Species: Synthetic
  Insert size (bp): 426
  Cloning method: TOPO Cloning
  Sequencing primers: 5′ T7; 3′ M13-rev
Terms and licenses: Academic/Nonprofit Terms; Industry Terms: Not Available to Industry
How to cite: II-GATG was a gift from Chad Cowan & Kiran Musunuru (Addgene plasmid # 43361 ; http://n2t.net/addgene:43361 ; RRID:Addgene_43361)
