[The description below was written by a language model from this plasmid's Addgene catalogue record.]
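Description:
II-GATG is a bacterial cloning plasmid built on the commercial pCRII-TOPO backbone (about 3.97 kb without insert), into which a 426 bp synthetic fragment was introduced by TOPO cloning. It is a high-copy plasmid propagated in E. coli and selectable with both ampicillin and kanamycin, consistent with the dual resistance markers of this backbone. The listed sequencing primers, T7 on the 5′ side and M13 reverse on the 3′ side, indicate that the insert sits in the standard TOPO cloning site flanked by these universal priming sites. No feature table is provided, so the positions of the origin, resistance genes and insert boundaries are not documented here.

The record describes the insert only by its name and as synthetic; it does not state what it encodes. The plasmid was deposited in connection with a TALEN genome-editing system developed for generating human stem cell-based disease models. In that context, the name plausibly denotes a pre-assembled block of TALE repeat modules recognising the four-base sequence GATG and occupying the second position ("II") in a modular assembly scheme, and 426 bp is roughly compatible with four TALE repeats plus flanking sequence. This reading is an inference from the name, size and associated work rather than something the record states. The construct carries no recorded mammalian promoter or expression elements. It appears to serve as a storage and source vector from which the synthetic fragment is recovered for assembly into full-length TALEN arrays, not as an expression plasmid in its own right.
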