>Addgene plasmid #43361 | II-GATG | depositor partial sequence | sequence record 58626 | II-GATG sequence 426 bps
CGTCTCGCTTAACCCCAGAGCAGGTCGTGGCAATCGCGAGCAATAACGGCGGAAAACAGGCTTTGGAAAC
GGTGCAGAGGCTCCTTCCAGTGCTGTGCCAAGCGCACGGACTCACCCCAGAGCAGGTCGTGGCAATCGCC
TCCAACATTGGCGGGAAACAGGCACTCGAGACTGTCCAGCGCCTGCTTCCCGTGCTGTGCCAAGCGCACG
GCCTCACCCCAGAGCAGGTCGTGGCCATTGCCTCGAATGGAGGGGGCAAACAGGCGTTGGAAACCGTACA
ACGATTGCTGCCGGTGCTGTGCCAAGCGCACGGATTAACCCCAGAGCAGGTCGTGGCAATCGCGAGCAAT
AACGGCGGAAAACAGGCTTTGGAAACGGTGCAGAGGCTCCTTCCAGTGCTGTGCCAAGCGCACGGGCTCA
GAGACG
