>Addgene plasmid #43361 | II-GATG | addgene partial sequence | sequence record 61916 | M13-F20 5'-TGTAAAACGACGGCCAGT-3'
CTATAGGGCGAATTGGGCCCTCTAGATGCATGCTCGAGCGGCCGCCAGTGTGATGGATATCTGCAGAATT
CGCCCTTAGTATCTTTCCTGTGCCCACGTCTCTGAGCCCGTGCGCTTGGCACAGCACTGGAAGGAGCCTC
TGCACCGTTTCCAAAGCCTGTTTTCCGCCGTTATTGCTCGCGATTGCCACGACCTGCTCTGGGGTTAATC
CGTGCGCTTGGCACAGCACCGGCAGCAATCGTTGTACGGTTTCCAACGCCTGTTTGCCCCCTCCATTCGA
GGCAATGGCCACGACCTGCTCTGGGGTGAGGCCGTGCGCTTGGCACAGCACGGGAAGCAGGCGCTGGACA
GTCTCGAGTGCCTGTTTCCCGCCAATGTTGGAGGCGATTGCCACGACCTGCTCTGGGGTGAGTCCGTGCG
CTTGGCACAGCACTGGAAGGAGCCTCTGCACCGTTTCCAAAGCCTGTTTTCCGCCGTTATTGCTCGCGAT
TGCCACGACCTGCTCTGGGGTTAAGCGAGACGCGCTAGGACGGCATCTATATAAGGGCGAATTCCAGCAC
ACTGGCGGCCGTTACTAGTGGATCCGAGCTCGGTACCAAGCTTGGCGTAATCATGGTCATAGCTGTTTCC
TGTGTGAAATTGTTATCCGCTCACAATTCCACACAACATACGAGCCGGAAGCATAAAGTGTAAAGCCTGG
GGTGCCTAATGAGTGAGCTAACTCACATTAATTGCGTTGCGCTCACTGCCCGCTTTCCAGTCGGGAAACC
TGTCGTGCCAGCTGCATTAATGAATCGGCCAACGCGCGGGGAGAGGCGGTTTGCGTATTGGGCGCTCTTC
CGCTTCCTCGCTCACTGACTCGCTGCGCTCGGTCGTTCGGCTGCGGCGAGCGGTATCAGCTCACTCAAAG
GCGGTAATACGGTTATCCACAGAATCAGGGGATAACGCAGGAAAGAACATGTGAGCAAAAGGCCAGCAAA
AGGCCAGGAACCGTAAAA
